>Addgene plasmid #106811 | gh141 | addgene full sequence | sequence record 221338 | Addgene Assembled Full Sequence
CTAAATTGTAAGCGTTAATATTTTGTTAAAATTCGCGTTAAATTTTTGTTAAATCAGCTCATTTTTTAAC
CAATAGGCCGAAATCGGCAAAATCCCTTATAAATCAAAAGAATAGACCGAGATAGGGTTGAGTGGCCGCT
ACAGGGCGCTCCCATTCGCCATTCAGGCTGCGCAACTGTTGGGAAGGGCGTTTCGGTGCGGGCCTCTTCG
CTATTACGCCAGCTGGCGAAAGGGGGATGTGCTGCAAGGCGATTAAGTTGGGTAACGCCAGGGTTTTCCC
AGTCACGACGTTGTAAAACGACGGCCAGTGAGCGCGACGTAATACGACTCACTATAGGGCGAATTGGCGG
AAGGCCGTCAAGGCCACGTGTCTTGTCCAGAGCTCGATATCGAATTCGAGGGCCTATTTCCCATGATTCC
TTCATATTTGCATATACGATACAAGGCTGTTAGAGAGATAATTGGAATTAATTTGACTGTAAACACAAAG
ATATTAGTACAAAATACGTGACGTAGAAAGTAATAATTTCTTGGGTAGTTTGCAGTTTTAAAATTATGTT
TTAAAATGGACTATCATATGCTTACCGTAACTTGAAAGTATTTCGATTTCTTGGCTTTATATATCTTGTG
GAAAGGACGAAACACCGCAACCTATTCTTCTCTAACGTTTTAGAGCTAGAAATAGCAAGTTAAAATAAGG
CTAGTCCGTTATCAACTTGAAAAAGTGGCACCGAGTCGGTGCTTTTTTTGGTACCTGGAGCACAAGACTG
GCCTCATGGGCCTTCCGCTCACTGCCCGCTTTCCAGTCGGGAAACCTGTCGTGCCAGCTGCATTAACATG
GTCATAGCTGTTTCCTTGCGTATTGGGCGCTCTCCGCTTCCTCGCTCACTGACTCGCTGCGCTCGGTCGT
TCGGGTAAAGCCTGGGGTGCCTAATGAGCAAAAGGCCAGCAAAAGGCCAGGAACCGTAAAAAGGCCGCGT
TGCTGGCGTTTTTCCATAGGCTCCGCCCCCCTGACGAGCATCACAAAAATCGACGCTCAAGTCAGAGGTG
GCGAAACCCGACAGGACTATAAAGATACCAGGCGTTTCCCCCTGGAAGCTCCCTCGTGCGCTCTCCTGTT
CCGACCCTGCCGCTTACCGGATACCTGTCCGCCTTTCTCCCTTCGGGAAGCGTGGCGCTTTCTCATAGCT
CACGCTGTAGGTATCTCAGTTCGGTGTAGGTCGTTCGCTCCAAGCTGGGCTGTGTGCACGAACCCCCCGT
TCAGCCCGACCGCTGCGCCTTATCCGGTAACTATCGTCTTGAGTCCAACCCGGTAAGACACGACTTATCG
CCACTGGCAGCAGCCACTGGTAACAGGATTAGCAGAGCGAGGTATGTAGGCGGTGCTACAGAGTTCTTGA
AGTGGTGGCCTAACTACGGCTACACTAGAAGAACAGTATTTGGTATCTGCGCTCTGCTGAAGCCAGTTAC
CTTCGGAAAAAGAGTTGGTAGCTCTTGATCCGGCAAACAAACCACCGCTGGTAGCGGTGGTTTTTTTGTT
TGCAAGCAGCAGATTACGCGCAGAAAAAAAGGATCTCAAGAAGATCCTTTGATCTTTTCTACGGGGTCTG
ACGCTCAGTGGAACGAAAACTCACGTTAAGGGATTTTGGTCATGAGATTATCAAAAAGGATCTTCACCTA
GATCCTTTTAAATTAAAAATGAAGTTTTAAATCAATCTAAAGTATATATGAGTAAACTTGGTCTGACAGT
TACCAATGCTTAATCAGTGAGGCACCTATCTCAGCGATCTGTCTATTTCGTTCATCCATAGTTGCCTGAC
TCCCCGTCGTGTAGATAACTACGATACGGGAGGGCTTACCATCTGGCCCCAGTGCTGCAATGATACCGCG
AGAACCACGCTCACCGGCTCCAGATTTATCAGCAATAAACCAGCCAGCCGGAAGGGCCGAGCGCAGAAGT
GGTCCTGCAACTTTATCCGCCTCCATCCAGTCTATTAATTGTTGCCGGGAAGCTAGAGTAAGTAGTTCGC
CAGTTAATAGTTTGCGCAACGTTGTTGCCATTGCTACAGGCATCGTGGTGTCACGCTCGTCGTTTGGTAT
GGCTTCATTCAGCTCCGGTTCCCAACGATCAAGGCGAGTTACATGATCCCCCATGTTGTGCAAAAAAGCG
GTTAGCTCCTTCGGTCCTCCGATCGTTGTCAGAAGTAAGTTGGCCGCAGTGTTATCACTCATGGTTATGG
CAGCACTGCATAATTCTCTTACTGTCATGCCATCCGTAAGATGCTTTTCTGTGACTGGTGAGTACTCAAC
CAAGTCATTCTGAGAATAGTGTATGCGGCGACCGAGTTGCTCTTGCCCGGCGTCAATACGGGATAATACC
GCGCCACATAGCAGAACTTTAAAAGTGCTCATCATTGGAAAACGTTCTTCGGGGCGAAAACTCTCAAGGA
TCTTACCGCTGTTGAGATCCAGTTCGATGTAACCCACTCGTGCACCCAACTGATCTTCAGCATCTTTTAC
TTTCACCAGCGTTTCTGGGTGAGCAAAAACAGGAAGGCAAAATGCCGCAAAAAAGGGAATAAGGGCGACA
CGGAAATGTTGAATACTCATACTCTTCCTTTTTCAATATTATTGAAGCATTTATCAGGGTTATTGTCTCA
TGAGCGGATACATATTTGAATGTATTTAGAAAAATAAACAAATAGGGGTTCCGCGCACATTTCCCCGAAA
AGTGCCAC
Features (pLannotate 1.2.2; 10 found; start..end, strand, type, name):
      3..134     -  rep_origin     M13 ori (fragment): M13 bacteriophage origin of replication; arrow indicates direction of (+) strand synthesis
    155..311     -  CDS            lacZα (fragment): LacZα fragment of β-galactosidase; lacZ fragment
    320..338     +  promoter       T7 promoter: promoter for bacteriophage T7 RNA polymerase
    398..638     +  promoter       U6 promoter: RNA polymerase III promoter for human U6 snRNA
    667..742     +  misc_RNA       gRNA scaffold: guide RNA scaffold for the Streptococcus pyogenes CRISPR/Cas9 system
    789..836     -  CDS            lacI (fragment): lac repressor; lacI; The lac repressor binds to the lac operator to inhibit transcription in E. coli. This inhibition can be relieved by adding lactose or isopropyl-β-D-thiogalactopyranoside (IPTG).
    873..913     -  rep_origin     RSF ori (fragment): Plasmids containing the RSF 1030 origin of replication can be propagated in E. coli cells that contain additional plasmids with compatible origins.
    991..1579    -  rep_origin     ori: high-copy-number ColE1/pMB1/pBR322/pUC origin of replication
   1750..2610    -  CDS            AmpR: β-lactamase; bla; confers resistance to ampicillin, carbenicillin, and related antibiotics
   2611..2715    -  promoter       AmpR promoter: bla
