[The description below was written by a language model from this plasmid's Addgene catalogue record and pLannotate feature annotations shown in this document.]
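Description:
gh141 is a small mammalian expression plasmid (about 2.7 kb in the assembled sequence record) that produces a single CRISPR guide RNA directed against human OGT, the gene encoding O-GlcNAc transferase. It is built on the EPB104 gRNA backbone. In bacteria it is maintained at high copy through a ColE1/pUC-type origin and selected with ampicillin via a β-lactamase gene driven by its own bla promoter. The remaining annotated elements are short fragments of an M13 origin, lacZα, lacI and an RSF origin. These appear to be remnants of the parental cloning vector rather than functional parts. No mammalian selection marker or reporter is annotated.

The payload is a compact RNA polymerase III cassette. A human U6 promoter sits upstream of the Streptococcus pyogenes Cas9 guide RNA scaffold, and the short gap between these two features is where the 20-nucleotide OGT-targeting spacer would sit. Transcription from U6 should therefore yield a complete single guide RNA. A T7 promoter lies just upstream of the U6 element, in the region of the listed sequencing primer. The plasmid does not encode Cas9, so the nuclease must be supplied separately, for example from a co-transfected plasmid or a Cas9-expressing cell line. The insert was introduced by restriction cloning, but the sites used are not recorded.

The construct belongs to a validated gRNA collection covering the human glycosyltransferase genes. It is intended for Cas9-mediated disruption or editing of OGT in human cells, supporting studies of glycosylation.
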