Addgene plasmid #106811: gh141
Purpose: expression of gRNA targeting OGT
Depositing lab: Eric-Paul Bennett. Depositing organization: University of Copenhagen. Publication: A validated gRNA library for CRISPR/Cas9 targeting of the human glycosyltransferase genome. Narimatsu Y, Joshi HJ, Zhang Y, Gomes C, Chen YH, Lorenzetti F, Furukawa S, Schjoldager K, Hansen L, Clausen H, Bennett EP, Wandall HH. Glycobiology. 2018 Jan 5. pii: 4791732. doi: 10.1093/glycob/cwx101. PubMed 29315387.
Backbone
  Vector backbone: EPB104
  Backbone manufacturer: Eric-Paul Bennett (Addgene plasmid # 68369)
  Backbone size w/o insert (bp): 2376
  Vector type: Mammalian Expression
Growth in bacteria
  Bacterial resistance: Ampicillin, 100 μg/mL
  Growth temperature: 37°C
  Growth strain: DH5alpha
  Copy number: High Copy
Gene/Insert
  Gene/Insert name: OGT
  gRNA/shRNA sequence: GCAACCTATTCTTCTCTAAC
  Species: H. sapiens (human)
  Entrez Gene: OGT (a.k.a. HINCUT-1, HRNT1, MRX106, O-GLCNAC, OGT1, XLID106)
  Cloning method: Restriction Enzyme; 5′ cloning site unknown (unknown if destroyed); 3′ cloning site unknown (unknown if destroyed)
  Sequencing primers: 5′ T7NP
Terms and licenses: Academic/Nonprofit Terms; Industry Terms: Not Available to Industry
How to cite: gh141 was a gift from Eric-Paul Bennett (Addgene plasmid # 106811 ; http://n2t.net/addgene:106811 ; RRID:Addgene_106811)
