>Addgene plasmid #106811 | gh141 | addgene partial sequence | sequence record 221339 | hU6-F 5'-GAGGGCCTATTTCCCATGATT-3'
GGAATTAATTTGACTGTAAACACAAAGATATTAGTACAAAATACGTGACGTAGAAAGTAATAATTTCTTG
GGTAGTTTGCAGTTTTAAAATTATGTTTTAAAATGGACTATCATATGCTTACCGTAACTTGAAAGTATTT
CGATTTCTTGGCTTTATATATCTTGTGGAAAGGACGAAACACCGCAACCTATTCTTCTCTAACGTTTTAG
AGCTAGAAATAGCAAGTTAAAATAAGGCTAGTCCGTTATCAACTTGAAAAAGTGGCACCGAGTCGGTGCT
TTTTTTGGTACCTGGAGCACAAGACTGGCCTCATGGGCCTTCCGCTCACTGCCCGCTTTCCAGTCGGGAA
ACCTGTCGTGCCAGCTGCATTAACATGGTCATAGCTGTTTCCTTGCGTATTGGGCGCTCTCCGCTTCCTC
GCTCACTGACTCGCTGCGCTCGGTCGTTCGGGTAAAGCCTGGGGTGCCTAATGAGCAAAAGGCCAGCAAA
AGGCCAGGAACCGTAAAAAGGCCGCGTTGCTGGCGTTTTTCCATAGGCTCCGCCCCCCTGACGAGCATCA
CAAAAATCGACGCTCAAGTCAGAGGTGGCGAAACCCGACAGGACTATAAAGATACCAGGCGTTTCCCCCT
GGAAGCTCCCTCGTGCGCTCTCCTGTTCCGACCCTGCCGCTTACCGGATACCTGTCCGCCTTTCTCCCTT
CGGGAAGCGTGGCGCTTTCTCATAGCTCACGCTGTAGGTATCTCAGTTCGGTGTAGGTCGTTCGCTCCAA
GCTGGGCTGTGTGCACGAACCCCCCGTTCAGCCCGACCGCTGCGCCTTATCCGGTAACTATCGTCTTGAG
TCCAACCCGGTAAGACACGACTTATCGCCACTGGCAGCAGCCACTGGTAACAGGATTAGCAGA
